>Addgene plasmid #224854 | pUBC(k)-AT5G55530-mKOk | addgene full sequence | sequence record 447334 | Addgene NGS Result
TACCCGACGAGTCAGTAATAAACGGCGTCAAAGTGGTTGCAGCCGGCACACACGAGTCGTGTTTATCAAC
TCAAAGCACAAATACTTTTCCTCAACCTAAAAATAAGGCAATTAGCCAAAAACAACTTTGCGTGTAAACA
ACGCTCAATACACGTGTCATTTTATTATTAGCTATTGCTTCACCGCCTTAGCTTTCTCGTGACCTAGTCG
TCCTCGTCTTTTCTTCTTCTTCTTCTATAAAACAATACCCAAAGAGCTCTTCTTCTTCACAATTCAGATT
TCAATTTCTCAAAATCTTAAAAACTTTCTCTCAATTCTCTCTACCGTGATCAAGGTAAATTTCTGTGTTC
CTTATTCTCTCAAAATCTTCGATTTTGTTTTCGTTCGATCCCAATTTCGTATATGTTCTTTGGTTTAGAT
TCTGTTAATCTTAGATCGAAGACGATTTTCTGGGTTTGATCGTTAGATATCATCTTAATTCTCGATTAGG
GTTTCATAGATATCATCCGATTTGTTCAAATAATTTGAGTTTTGTCGAATAATTACTCTTCGATTTGTGA
TTTCTATCTAGATCTGGTGTTAGTTTCTAGTTTGTGCGATCGAATTTGTAGATTAATCTGAGTTTTTCTG
ATTAACACTCGAGTGCGGGATCCTCTAGAGGGCCCATCACAAGTTTGTACAAAAAAGCAGGCTTCACCAT
GGACTCCCCACAATCTGTTGTTTCACCATTCAAGATTGGTGAGTCAGAGAATGAGAACTCAAATTCTGTG
CAGAGTTCTGGAAACCAATCGAATGGCATAAATTCCAATGGGAAAGATTCTAAAAGTTGTGGCCGGCAAG
ACCTTGTTGGTGCTCTTGAGGTTTATGTCCATCAGGCAAGGGATATCCATAACATTTGTATATATCACAA
GCAAGACGTTTATGCCAAGCTTTGCCTTACAAGTGATCCTGATAAGTCTGTCTCGACCAAAATCATCAAT
GGCGGTGGGAGGAATCCGGTTTTTGATGACAATGTTAAGCTTGATGTCAGGGTTCTGGACACTTCCCTCA
AATGTGAGATTTACATGATGAGCAGGGTGAAGAATTATCTTGAGGACCAGCTGCTTGGTTTTACTCTGGT
TCCTATGTCGGAACTGCTCTTCAAGAATGGGAAACTCGAGAAAGAGTTCTCTCTTTCTTCCACTGATCTC
TACCATTCGCCAGCTGGTTTTGTTCAATTGTCACTCTCCTATTATGGATCCTACCCTGACGTGATGGCTA
TTCCCTCTATGCCTTCGTCTGTTTCTATTGATGAAACTACCAAGGATCCAGAAGGGTCTGAATCAGTTCC
GGGTGAGTTGGATAAGATAGAGTTTCCAGATCCTAATGTTGCTAATGAAAATGAGAAGATGGTTTCCGAG
TATTTTGGGATCTCTTGTTCCACTATTGACTCAGAAACTTCTGACAGCTTGGTTACTTCCGATGCTGAGA
ATCATGTGACTAATTCTGTCACTTCTATACTGAAGCAAGATTCACCTGAGAGCAGCAATGCAACAAATGG
AGCTGCTTCTCCTCACGCTTCAGCTCACTCCGCCACAGAAACACCAAACCATGAACATCTCTCTGTCGTG
AACTCCAAAGCGAGTTCCCAGGAGTCAGAGAGCGAGGCTTCTGGTGAGACATCTGAGGAGAAGACTGTGA
AATCCGTCCTCACTGTGAAGGTTGAGCCAGAGTCAAAGGTGGTGCAGCAGGATATAGTCGACATGTACAT
GAAAAGCATGCAACAGTTTACAGATTCACTGGCTAAGATGAAGCTTCCTCTGGACATTGACAGCCCAACA
AAATCAGAAAATTCAAGCTCTGATTCTCAGAAGCTGCCAACACCAAAGAGCAACAACGGATCCCGTGTGT
TCTATGGGAGCAGGCCTTTCTTCCACCCAGCTTTCTTGTACAAAGTGGTGATGGGACGTCCGCGGAGATC
TACGCGTGTCGACTCGAGATATCCAACTAGTATGGTGAGCGTTATCAAGCCTGAGATGAAGATGAGGTAC
TACATGGACGGAAGCGTGAACGGACACGAGTTCACTATTGAAGGCGAAGGTACTGGAAGGCCTTACGAGG
GACATCAAGAGATGACTCTCAGAGTGACCATGGCTGAAGGTGGACCTATGCCTTTCGCTTTCGATCTCGT
GTCTCACGTGTTCTGCTACGGACACAGAGTGTTCACTAAGTACCCTGAAGAGATCCCGGACTACTTCAAG
CAAGCTTTCCCTGAGGGACTCTCTTGGGAGAGATCTTTGGAATTCGAGGACGGTGGATCCGCTTCTGTGT
CTGCTCATATCTCTCTCAGGGGCAACACCTTCTACCACAAGAGCAAGTTTACCGGGGTGAACTTCCCTGC
TGATGGACCGATCATGCAGAACCAGTCTGTTGATTGGGAGCCGTCTACTGAGAAGATCACCGCTTCTGAT
GGTGTGCTCAAGGGTGATGTGACCATGTACCTTAAGCTCGAAGGTGGTGGAAACCACAAGTGCCAGTTCA
AGACTACCTACAAGGCCGCCAAAGAAATCCTCGAGATGCCTGGTGATCACTACATCGGACATAGGCTCGT
GAGAAAGACCGAGGGAAACATCACTGAGCAGGTTGAGGATGCTGTGGCTCATTCTCAATTGTTATAAGCG
GCCATGCTAGAGTCCGCAAAAATCACCAGTCTCTCTCTACAAATCTATCTCTCTCTATTTTTCTCCAGAA
TAATGTGTGAGTAGTTCCCAGATAAGGGAATTAGGGTTCTTATAGGGTTTCGCTCATGTGTTGAGCATAT
AAGAAACCCTTAGTATGTATTTGTATTTGTAAAATACTTCTATCAATAAAATTTCTAATTCCTAAAACCA
AAATCCAGTGACCTGCAGGCATGCAAGCTAGCTTACTAGTGATGCATATTCTATAGTGTCACCTAAATCT
GCGGCCGCACTAGTGATATCCCGCGGCCATGGCGGCCGGGAGCATGCGACGTCGGGCCCAATTCGCCCTA
TAGTGAGTCGTATTACAATTCACTGGCCGTCGTTTTACAACGTCGTGACTGGGAAAACCCTGGCGTTACC
CAACTTAATCGCCTTGCAGCACATCCCCCTTTCGCCAGCTGGCGTAATAGCGAAGAGGCCCGCACCGATC
GCCCTTCCCAACAGTTGCGCAGCCTGAATGGCGAATGGAAATTGTAAGCGTTAATGGGTTTCTGGAGTTT
AATGAGCTAAGCACATACGTCAGAAACCATTATTGCGCGTTCAAAAGTCGCCTAAGGTCACTATCAGCTA
GCAAATATTTCTTGTCAAAAATGCTCCACTGACGTTCCATAAATTCCCCTCGGTATCCAATTAGAGTCTC
ATATTCACTCTCAATCCAAATAATCTGCAATGGCAATTACCTTATCCGCAACTTCTTTACCTATTTCCGC
CCGGATCCGGGCAGGTTCTCCGGCCGCTTGGGTGGAGAGGCTATTCGGCTATGACTGGGCACAACAGACA
ATCGGCTGCTCTGATGCCGCCGTGTTCCGGCTGTCAGCGCAGGGGCGCCCGGTTCTTTTTGTCAAGACCG
ACCTGTCCGGTGCCCTGAATGAACTGCAGGACGAGGCAGCGCGGCTATCGTGGCTGGCCACGACGGGCGT
TCCTTGCGCAGCTGTGCTCGACGTTGTCACTGAAGCGGGAAGGGACTGGCTGCTATTGGGCGAAGTGCCG
GGGCAGGATCTCCTGTCATCTCACCTTGCTCCTGCCGAGAAAGTATCCATCATGGCTGATGCAATGCGGC
GGCTGCATACGCTTGATCCGGCTACCTGCCCATTCGACCACCAAGCGAAACATCGCATCGAGCGAGCACG
TACTCGGATGGAAGCCGGTCTTGTCGATCAGGATGATCTGGACGAAGAGCATCAGGGGCTCGCGCCAGCC
GAACTGTTCGCCAGGCTCAAGGCGCGCATGCCCGACGGCGAGGATCTCGTCGTGACCCATGGCGATGCCT
GCTTGCCGAATATCATGGTGGAAAATGGCCGCTTTTCTGGATTCATCGACTGTGGCCGGCTGGGTGTGGC
GGACCGCTATCAGGACATAGCGTTGGCTACCCGTGATATTGCTGAAGAGCTTGGCGGCGAATGGGCTGAC
CGCTTCCTCGTGCTTTACGGTATCGCCGCTCCCGATTCGCAGCGCATCGCCTTCTATCGCCTTCTTGACG
AGTTCTTCTGAGCGGGACTCTGGGGTTCGAAATGACCGACCAAGCGACGCCCAACCTGCCATCACGAGAT
TTCGATTCCACCGCCGCCTTCTATGAAAGGTTGGGCTTCGGAATCGTTTTCCGGGACGCCGGCTGGATGA
TCCTCCAGCGCGGGGATCTCATGCTGGAGTTCTTCGCCCACCCCGATCCAACACTTACGTTTGCAACGTC
CAAGAGCAAATAGACCACGAACGCCGGAAGGTTGCCGCAGCGTGTGGATTGCGTCTCAATTCTCTCTTGC
AGGAATGCAATGATGAATATGATACTGACTATGAAACTTTGAGGGAATACTGCCTAGCACCGTCACCTCA
TAACGTGCATCATGCATGCCCTGACAACATGGAACATCGCTATTTTTCTGAAGAATTATGCTCGTTGGAG
GATGTCGCGGCAATTGCAGCTATTGCCAAAATCGAAATACCCCTCACGCATGCATTCATCAATATTATTC
ATGCGGGGAAAGGCAAGATTAATCCAACTGGCAAATCATCCAGCGTGATTGGTAACTTCAGTTCCAGCGA
CTTGATTCGTTTTGGTGCTACCCACGTTTTCAATAAGGACGAGATGGTGGAGTAAAGAAGGAGTGCGTCG
AAGCAGATCGTTCAAACATTTGGCAATAAAGTTTCTTAAGATTGAATCCTGTTGCCGGTCTTGCGATGAT
TATCATATAATTTCTGTTGAATTACGTTAAGCATGTAATAATTAACATGTAATGCATGACGTTATTTATG
AGATGGGTTTTTATGATTAGAGTCCCGCAATTATACATTTAATACGCGATAGAAAACAAAATATAGCGCG
CAAACTAGGATAAATTATCGCGCGCGGTGTCATCTATGTTACTAGATCGACCGGCATGCAAGCTGATAAT
TCAATTCGGCGTTAATTCAGTACATTAAAAACGTCCGCAATGTGTTATTAAGTTGTCTAAGCGTCAATTT
GTTTACACCACAATATATCCTGCCACCAGCCAGCCAACAGCTCCCCGACCGGCAGCTCGGCACAAAATCA
CCACTCGATACAGGCAGCCCATCAGTCCGGGACGGCGTCAGCGGGAGAGCCGTTGTAAGGCGGCAGACTT
TGCTCATGTTACCGATGCTATTCGGAAGAACGGCAACTAAGCTGCCGGGTTTGAAACACGGATGATCTCG
CGGAGGGTAGCATGTTGATTGTAACGATGACAGAGCGTTGCTGCCTGTGATCAATTCGGGCACGAACCCA
GTGGACATAAGCCTGTTCGGTTCGTAAGCTGTAATGCAAGTAGCGTATGCGCTCACGCAACTGGTCCAGA
ACCTTGACCGAACGCAGCGGTGGTAACGGCGCAGTGGCGGTTTTCATGGCTTGTTATGACTGTTTTTTTG
GGGTACAGTCTATGCCTCGGGCATCCAAGCAGCAAGCGCGTTACGCCGTGGGTCGATGTTTGATGTTATG
GAGCAGCAACGATGTTACGCAGCAGGGCAGTCGCCCTAAAACAAAGTTAAACATCATGGGGGAAGCGGTG
ATCGCCGAAGTATCGACTCAACTATCAGAGGTAGTTGGCGTCATCGAGCGCCATCTCGAACCGACGTTGC
TGGCCGTACATTTGTACGGCTCCGCAGTGGATGGCGGCCTGAAGCCACACAGTGATATTGATTTGCTGGT
TACGGTGACCGTAAGGCTTGATGAAACAACGCGGCGAGCTTTGATCAACGACCTTTTGGAAACTTCGGCT
TCCCCTGGAGAGAGCGAGATTCTCCGCGCTGTAGAAGTCACCATTGTTGTGCACGACGACATCATTCCGT
GGCGTTATCCAGCTAAGCGCGAACTGCAATTTGGAGAATGGCAGCGCAATGACATTCTTGCAGGTATCTT
CGAGCCAGCCACGATCGACATTGATCTGGCTATCTTGCTGACAAAAGCAAGAGAACATAGCGTTGCCTTG
GTAGGTCCAGCGGCGGAGGAACTCTTTGATCCGGTTCCTGAACAGGATCTATTTGAGGCGCTAAATGAAA
CCTTAACGCTATGGAACTCGCCGCCCGACTGGGCTGGCGATGAGCGAAATGTAGTGCTTACGTTGTCCCG
CATTTGGTACAGCGCAGTAACCGGCAAAATCGCGCCGAAGGATGTCGCTGCCGACTGGGCAATGGAGCGC
CTGCCGGCCCAGTATCAGCCCGTCATACTTGAAGCTAGACAGGCTTATCTTGGACAAGAAGAAGATCGCT
TGGCCTCGCGCGCAGATCAGTTGGAAGAATTTGTCCACTACGTGAAAGGCGAGATCACCAAGGTAGTCGG
CAAATAATGTCTAGCTAGAAATTCGTTCAAGCCGACGCCGCTTCGCGGCGCGGCTTAACTCAAGCGTTAG
ATGCACTAAGCACATAATTGCTCACAGCCAAACTATCAGGTCAAGTCTGCTTTTATTATTTTTAAGCGTG
CATAATAAGCCCTACACAAATTGGGAGATATATCATGCATGACCAAAATCCCTTAACGTGAGTTTTCGTT
CCACTGAGCGTCAGACCCCGTAGAAAAGATCAAAGGATCTTCTTGAGATCCTTTTTTTCTGCGCGTAATC
TGCTGCTTGCAAACAAAAAAACCACCGCTACCAGCGGTGGTTTGTTTGCCGGATCAAGAGCTACCAACTC
TTTTTCCGAAGGTAACTGGCTTCAGCAGAGCGCAGATACCAAATACTGTCCTTCTAGTGTAGCCGTAGTT
AGGCCACCACTTCAAGAACTCTGTAGCACCGCCTACATACCTCGCTCTGCTAATCCTGTTACCAGTGGCT
GCTGCCAGTGGCGATAAGTCGTGTCTTACCGGGTTGGACTCAAGACGATAGTTACCGGATAAGGCGCAGC
GGTCGGGCTGAACGGGGGGTTCGTGCACACAGCCCAGCTTGGAGCGAACGACCTACACCGAACTGAGATA
CCTACAGCGTGAGCTATGAGAAAGCGCCACGCTTCCCGAAGGGAGAAAGGCGGACAGGTATCCGGTAAGC
GGCAGGGTCGGAACAGGAGAGCGCACGAGGGAGCTTCCAGGGGGAAACGCCTGGTATCTTTATAGTCCTG
TCGGGTTTCGCCACCTCTGACTTGAGCGTCGATTTTTGTGATGCTCGTCAGGGGGGCGGAGCCTATGGAA
AAACGCCAGCAACGCGGCCTTTTTACGGTTCCTGGCCTTTTGCTGGCCTTTTGCTCACATGTTCTTTCCT
GCGTTATCCCCTGATTCTGTGGATAACCGTATTACCGCCTTTGAGTGAGCTGATACCGCTCGCCGCAGCC
GAACGACCGAGCGCAGCGAGTCAGTGAGCGAGGAAGCGGAAGAGCGCCTGATGCGGTATTTTCTCCTTAC
GCATCTGTGCGGTATTTCACACCGCATATGGTGCACTCTCAGTACAATCTGCTCTGATGCCGCATAGTTA
AGCCAGTATACACTCCGCTATCGCTACGTGACTGGGTCATGGCTGCGCCCCGACACCCGCCAACACCCGC
TGACGCGCCCTGACGGGCTTGTCTGCTCCCGGCATCCGCTTACAGACAAGCTGTGACCGTCTCCGGGAGC
TGCATGTGTCAGAGGTTTTCACCGTCATCACCGAAACGCGCGAGGCAGGGTGCCTTGATGTGGGCGCCGG
CGGTCGAGTGGCGACGGCGCGGCTTGTCCGCGCCCTGGTAGATTGCCTGGCCGTAGGCCAGCCATTTTTG
AGCGGCCAGCGGCCGCGATAGGCCGACGCGAAGCGGCGGGGCGTAGGGAGCGCAGCGACCGAAGGGTAGG
CGCTTTTTGCAGCTCTTCGGCTGTGCGCTGGCCAGACAGTTATGCACAGGCCAGGCGGGTTTTAAGAGTT
TTAATAAGTTTTAAAGAGTTTTAGGCGGAAAAATCGCCTTTTTTCTCTTTTATATCAGTCACTTACATGT
GTGACCGGTTCCCAATGTACGGCTTTGGGTTCCCAATGTACGGGTTCCGGTTCCCAATGTACGGCTTTGG
GTTCCCAATGTACGTGCTATCCACAGGAAAGAGACCTTTTCGACCTTTTTCCCCTGCTAGGGCAATTTGC
CCTAGCATCTGCTCCGTACATTAGGAACCGGCGGATGCTTCGCCCTCGATCAGGTTGCGGTAGCGCATGA
CTAGGATCGGGCCAGCCTGCCCCGCCTCCTCCTTCAAATCGTACTCCGGCAGGTCATTTGACCCGATCAG
CTTGCGCACGGTGAAACAGAACTTCTTGAACTCTCCGGCGCTGCCACTGCGTTCGTAGATCGTCTTGAAC
AACCATCTGGCTTCTGCCTTGCCTGCGGCGCGGCGTGCCAGGCGGTAGAGAAAACGGCCGATGCCGGGAT
CGATCAAAAAGTAATCGGGGTGAACCGTCAGCACGTCCGGGTTCTTGCCTTCTGTGATCTCGCGGTACAT
CCAATCAGCTAGCTCGATCTCGATGTACTCCGGCCGCCCGGTTTCGCTCTTTACGATCTTGTAGCGGCTA
ATCAAGGCTTCACCCTCGGATACCGTCACCAGGCGGCCGTTCTTGGCCTTCTTCGTACGCTGCATGGCAA
CGTGCGTGGTGTTTAACCGAATGCAGGTTTCTACCAGGTCGTCTTTCTGCTTTCCGCCATCGGCTCGCCG
GCAGAACTTGAGTACGTCCGCAACGTGTGGACGGAACACGCGGCCGGGCTTGTCTCCCTTCCCTTCCCGG
TATCGGTTCATGGATTCGGTTAGATGGGAAACCGCCATCAGTACCAGGTCGTAATCCCACACACTGGCCA
TGCCGGCCGGCCCTGCGGAAACCTCTACGTGCCCGTCTGGAAGCTCGTAGCGGATCACCTCGCCAGCTCG
TCGGTCACGCTTCGACAGACGGAAAACGGCCACGTCCATGATGCTGCGACTATCGCGGGTGCCCACGTCA
TAGAGCATCGGAACGAAAAAATCTGGTTGCTCGTCGCCCTTGGGCGGCTTCCTAATCGACGGCGCACCGG
CTGCCGGCGGTTGCCGGGATTCTTTGCGGATTCGATCAGCGGCCGCTTGCCACGATTCACCGGGGCGTGC
TTCTGCCTCGATGCGTTGCCGCTGGGCGGCCTGCGCGGCCTTCAACTTCTCCACCAGGTCATCACCCAGC
GCCGCGCCGATTTGTACCGGGCCGGATGGTTTGCGACCGCTCACGCCGATTCCTCGGGCTTGGGGGTTCC
AGTGCCATTGCAGGGCCGGCAGACAACCCAGCCGCTTACGCCTGGCCAACCGCCCGTTCCTCCACACATG
GGGCATTCCACGGCGTCGGTGCCTGGTTGTTCTTGATTTTCCATGCCGCCTCCTTTAGCCGCTAAAATTC
ATCTACTCATTTATTCATTTGCTCATTTACTCTGGTAGCTGCGCGATGTATTCAGATAGCAGCTCGGTAA
TGGTCTTGCCTTGGCGTACCGCGTACATCTTCAGCTTGGTGTGATCCTCCGCCGGCAACTGAAAGTTGAC
CCGCTTCATGGCTGGCGTGTCTGCCAGGCTGGCCAACGTTGCAGCCTTGCTGCTGCGTGCGCTCGGACGG
CCGGCACTTAGCGTGTTTGTGCTTTTGCTCATTTTCTCTTTACCTCATTAACTCAAATGAGTTTTGATTT
AATTTCAGCGGCCAGCGCCTGGACCTCGCGGGCAGCGTCGCCCTCGGGTTCTGATTCAAGAACGGTTGTG
CCGGCGGCGGCAGTGCCTGGGTAGCTCACGCGCTGCGTGATACGGGACTCAAGAATGGGCAGCTCGTACC
CGGCCAGCGCCTCGGCAACCTCACCGCCGATGCGCGTGCCTTTGATCGCCCGCGACACGACAAAGGCCGC
TTGTAGCCTTCCATCCGTGACCTCAATGCGCTGCTTAACCAGCTCCACCAGGTCGGCGGTGGCCCATATG
TCGTAAGGGCTTGGCTGCACCGGAATCAGCACGAAGTCGGCTGCCTTGATCGCGGACACAGCCAAGTCCG
CCGCCTGGGGCGCTCCGTCGATCACTACGAAGTCGCGCCGGCCGATGGCCTTCACGTCGCGGTCAATCGT
CGGGCGGTCGATGCCGACAACGGTTAGCGGTTGATCTTCCCGCACGGCCGCCCAATCGCGGGCACTGCCC
TGGGGATCGGAATCGACTAACAGAACATCGGCCCCGGCGAGTTGCAGGGCGCGGGCTAGATGGGTTGCGA
TGGTCGTCTTGCCTGACCCGCCTTTCTGGTTAAGTACAGCGATAACCTTCATGCGTTCCCCTTGCGTATT
TGTTTATTTACTCATCGCATCATATACGCAGCGACCGCATGACGCAAGCTGTTTTACTCAAATACACATC
ACCTTTTTAGACGGCGGCGCTCGGTTTCTTCAGCGGCCAAGCTGGCCGGCCAGGCCGCCAGCTTGGCATC
AGACAAACCGGCCAGGATTTCATGCAGCCGCACGGTTGAGACGTGCGCGGGCGGCTCGAACACGTACCCG
GCCGCGATCATCTCCGCCTCGATCTCTTCGGTAATGAAAAACGGTTCGTCCTGGCCGTCCTGGTGCGGTT
TCATGCTTGTTCCTCTTGGCGTTCATTCTCGGCGGCCGCCAGGGCGTCGGCCTCGGTCAATGCGTCCTCA
CGGAAGGCACCGCGCCGCCTGGCCTCGGTGGGCGTCACTTCCTCGCTGCGCTCAAGTGCGCGGTACAGGG
TCGAGCGATGCACGCCAAGCAGTGCAGCCGCCTCTTTCACGGTGCGGCCTTCCTGGTCGATCAGCTCGCG
GGCGTGCGCGATCTGTGCCGGGGTGAGGGTAGGGCGGGGGCCAAACTTCACGCCTCGGGCCTTGGCGGCC
TCGCGCCCGCTCCGGGTGCGGTCGATGATTAGGGAACGCTCGAACTCGGCAATGCCGGCGAACACGGTCA
ACACCATGCGGCCGGCCGGCGTGGTGGTGTCGGCCCACGGCTCTGCCAGGCTACGCAGGCCCGCGCCGGC
CTCCTGGATGCGCTCGGCAATGTCCAGTAGGTCGCGGGTGCTGCGGGCCAGGCGGTCTAGCCTGGTCACT
GTCACAACGTCGCCAGGGCGTAGGTGGTCAAGCATCCTGGCCAGCTCCGGGCGGTCGCGCCTGGTGCCGG
TGATCTTCTCGGAAAACAGCTTGGTGCAGCCGGCCGCGTGCAGTTCGGCCCGTTGGTTGGTCAAGTCCTG
GTCGTCGGTGCTGACGCGGGCATAGCCCAGCAGGCCAGCGGCGGCGCTCTTGTTCATGGCGTAATGTCTC
CGGTTCTAGTCGCAAGTATTCTACTTTATGCGACTAAAACACGCGACAAGAAAACGCCAGGAAAAGGGCA
GGGCGGCAGCCTGTCGCGTAACTTAGGACTTGTGCGACATGTCGTTTTCAGAAGACGGCTGCACTGAACG
TCAGAAGCCGACTGCACTATAGCAGCGGAGGGGTTGGATCAAAGTACTTTAAAGTACTTTAAAGTACTTT
AAAGTACTTTGATCCCGAGGGGAACCCTGTGGTTGGCATGCACATACAAATGGACGAACGGATAAACCTT
TTCACGCCCTTTTAAATATCCGATTATTCTAATAAACGCTCTTTTCTCTTAGGTTTACCCGCCAATATAT
CCTGTCAAACACTGATAGTTTAAACTGAAGGCGGGAAACGACAATCTGATCCAAGCTCAAGCTGCTCTAG
CCAATACGCAAACCGCCTCTCCCCGCGCGTTGGCCGATTCATTAATGCAGCTGGCACGACAGGTTTCCCG
ACTGGAAAGCGGGCAGTGAGCGCAACGCAATTAATGTGAGTTAGCTCACTCATTAGGCACCCCAGGCTTT
ACACTTTATGCTTCCGGCTCGTATGTTGTGTGGAATTGTGAGCGGATAACAATTTCACACAGGAAACAGC
TATGACATGATTACGAATTCGAGCTCGG
Features (pLannotate 1.2.2; 30 found; start..end, strand, type, name):
    669..693     +  protein_bind   attB1: mutant version of attB; recombination site for the Gateway® BP reaction BP Clonase™
   1915..1939    -  protein_bind   attB2: mutant version of attB; recombination site for the Gateway® BP reaction BP Clonase™
   1992..2645    +  CDS            mKO&kappa;: mKO&kappa; is a basic (constitutively fluorescent) orange fluorescent protein published in 2008, derived from Verrillofungia concinna. It has low acid sensitivity.
   2720..2879    +  polyA_signal   CaMV poly(A) signal (fragment): cauliflower mosaic virus polyadenylation signal
   2880..2899    +  misc_feature   MCS (fragment): pUC18/19 multiple cloning site
   2920..2938    -  promoter       SP6 promoter: promoter for bacteriophage SP6 RNA polymerase
   3007..3025    -  promoter       T7 promoter: promoter for bacteriophage T7 RNA polymerase
   3028..3185    +  CDS            lacZα (fragment): LacZα fragment of β-galactosidase; lacZ fragment
   3206..3389    +  promoter       NOS promoter: nopaline synthase promoter NOS promoter
   3390..4211    +  CDS            KanR: fusion between an N-terminal peptide of nopaline synthase and Tn5 aminoglycoside phosphotransferase; nos-nptII; confers resistance to kanamycin
   4232..4390    +  CDS            ble (fragment): BLE_KLEPN - Experimental evidence at protein level: Swiss-Prot protein existence level 1. Binding protein with a strong affinity to the bleomycin family of antibiotics. Binds to CL990; an antimitotic-antibiotic compound. From Klebsiella pneumoniae.
   4387..4812    +  CDS            nos (fragment): DHNO_AGRT7 - Protein inferred from homology: Swiss-Prot protein existence level 3. From Agrobacterium tumefaciens (strain T37).
   4836..5088    +  terminator     NOS terminator: nopaline synthase terminator and poly(A) signal
   5181..5205    -  misc_feature   LB T-DNA repeat: left border repeat from nopaline C58 T-DNA
   5464..5487    +  promoter       Pc promoter (fragment): intI1 (promoter lies within the coding sequence); class 1 integron promoter
   5663..5719    +  CDS            GmR (fragment): gentamycin acetyltransferase; aacC1; confers resistance to gentamycin
   5730..6517    +  CDS            SmR (fragment): aminoglycoside adenylyltransferase (Murphy, 1985); aadA; confers resistance to spectinomycin and streptomycin
   6763..7351    +  rep_origin     ori: high-copy-number ColE1/pMB1/pBR322/pUC origin of replication
   7537..7677    -  misc_feature   bom: basis of mobility region from pBR322
   7779..7818    -  CDS            rop (fragment): Rop protein, which maintains plasmids at low copy number; rop
   8021..8215    -  rep_origin     pVS1 oriV: origin of replication for the Pseudomonas plasmid pVS1 (Heeb et al., 2000)
   8281..9354    -  CDS            pVS1 RepA: replication protein from the Pseudomonas plasmid pVS1 (Heeb et al., 2000)
   9783..10412   -  CDS            pVS1 StaA: stability protein from the Pseudomonas plasmid pVS1 (Heeb et al., 2000)
  10972..11373   -  CDS            Y4CG_SINFN (fragment): Protein inferred from homology: Swiss-Prot protein existence level 3. From Sinorhizobium fredii (strain NBRC 101917 / NGR234).
  11743..11767   -  misc_feature   RB T-DNA repeat: right border repeat from nopaline C58 T-DNA
  11831..11919   +  CDS            lacI (fragment): lac repressor; lacI; The lac repressor binds to the lac operator to inhibit transcription in E. coli. This inhibition can be relieved by adding lactose or isopropyl-β-D-thiogalactopyranoside (IPTG).
  11932..11953   +  protein_bind   CAP binding site: CAP binding activates transcription in the presence of cAMP. E. coli catabolite activator protein
  11968..11998   +  promoter       lac promoter: promoter for the E. coli lac operon
  12002..12024   +  protein_bind   lac operator (fragment): The lac repressor binds to the lac operator to inhibit transcription in E. coli. This inhibition can be relieved by adding lactose or isopropyl-β-D-thiogalactopyranoside (IPTG). lac repressor encoded by lacI
  12055..6       +  misc_feature   MCS (fragment) (across the origin): pUC18/19 multiple cloning site
