[The description below was written by a language model from this plasmid's Addgene catalogue record and pLannotate feature annotations shown in this document.]
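Description:
pUBC(k)-AT5G55530-mKOk is a plant expression binary vector of about 12.1 kb, made by Gateway recombination of the Arabidopsis thaliana AT5G55530.1 coding sequence into the destination backbone pUBC(k)-DEST-mKOk. The feature table shows left and right T-DNA border repeats of the nopaline C58 type, which indicates delivery by Agrobacterium-mediated transformation. Outside the T-DNA, a high-copy ColE1/pUC-type origin with a bom site supports propagation in E. coli. The pVS1 oriV, RepA and StaA functions provide replication and stable maintenance in Agrobacterium. Bacterial selection is by spectinomycin through an aadA (SmR) gene.

Within the T-DNA, the insert lies between attB1 and attB2 sites, spanning roughly 1.2 kb. It is followed on the same strand by the coding sequence for mKOκ, a constitutively fluorescent orange protein. This layout is consistent with a C-terminal mKOκ fusion, and the cassette ends in a CaMV polyadenylation signal. The automated annotation does not identify a plant promoter in the roughly 650 bp upstream of attB1. The backbone name suggests a ubiquitin-type promoter, but the record does not state this explicitly. A second cassette places an nptII kanamycin-resistance gene between the NOS promoter and NOS terminator, giving a selectable marker in plants. The remaining lac, lacZα, T7, SP6 and multiple-cloning-site fragments are leftovers of the parental cloning vector.

The stated purpose is expression of mKOκ-tagged AT5G55530.1 in plants. The associated study concerns proteins enriched at the chloroplast envelope–thylakoid interface, so a likely application is fluorescence imaging of the protein's subcellular localisation.
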