Addgene plasmid #224854: pUBC(k)-AT5G55530-mKOk
Purpose: Plasmid for expression of AT5G55530.1 coding sequence tagged with mKOk in plants
Depositing lab: Rebecca Roston. Depositing organization: University of Nebraska at Lincoln. Publication: Lipid Metabolism and Contact Site Homologs Are Enriched at the Chloroplast Envelope-Thylakoid Interface. LaBrant EW, Smith CN, Torres-Gerena AD, Ishimwe J, Huang F, Tullis A, Litterer L, Modi B, Naldrett MJ, Altartouri B, Roston RL. bioRxiv 2025.06.20.660776; doi: https://doi.org/10.1101/2025.06.20.660776.
Backbone
  Vector backbone: pUBC(k)-DEST-mKOk
  Vector type: Plant Expression
Growth in bacteria
  Bacterial resistance: Spectinomycin, 50 μg/mL
  Growth temperature: 37°C
  Growth strain: DH5alpha
  Copy number: High Copy
Gene/Insert
  Gene/Insert name: AT5G55530.1
  Species: A. thaliana (mustard weed)
  Entrez Gene: AT5G55530 (a.k.a. AT5G55530, MTE17.25, MTE17_25)
  Cloning method: Gateway Cloning
Terms and licenses: Academic/Nonprofit Terms; Industry Terms: Not Available to Industry
Depositor comments: Please visit https://doi.org/10.1101/2025.06.20.660776 for bioRxiv preprint.
How to cite: pUBC(k)-AT5G55530-mKOk was a gift from Rebecca Roston (Addgene plasmid # 224854 ; http://n2t.net/addgene:224854 ; RRID:Addgene_224854)
